>Addgene plasmid #209692 | MAC_C_VPS35L | addgene full sequence | sequence record 441672 | Addgene NGS Result
GACATTGATTATTGACTAGTTATTAATAGTAATCAATTACGGGGTCATTAGTTCATAGCCCATATATGGA
GTTCCGCGTTACATAACTTACGGTAAATGGCCCGCCTGGCTGACCGCCCAACGACCCCCGCCCATTGACG
TCAATAATGACGTATGTTCCCATAGTAACGCCAATAGGGACTTTCCATTGACGTCAATGGGTGGAGTATT
TACGGTAAACTGCCCACTTGGCAGTACATCAAGTGTATCATATGCCAAGTACGCCCCCTATTGACGTCAA
TGACGGTAAATGGCCCGCCTGGCATTATGCCCAGTACATGACCTTATGGGACTTTCCTACTTGGCAGTAC
ATCTACGTATTAGTCATCGCTATTACCATGGTGATGCGGTTTTGGCAGTACATCAATGGGCGTGGATAGC
GGTTTGACTCACGGGGATTTCCAAGTCTCCACCCCATTGACGTCAATGGGAGTTTGTTTTGGCACCAAAA
TCAACGGGACTTTCCAAAATGTCGTAACAACTCCGCCCCATTGACGCAAATGGGCGGTAGGCGTGTACGG
TGGGAGGTCTATATAAGCAGAGCTCTCCCTATCAGTGATAGAGATCTCCCTATCAGTGATAGAGATCGTC
GACGAGCTCGTTTAGTGAACCGTCAGATCGCCTGGAGACGCCATCCACGCTGTTTTGACCTCCATAGAAG
ACACCGGGACCGATCCAGCCTCCGGACTCTAGCGTTTAAACTTAAGCTTGGTACCGAGCTCGGATCCACT
AGTCCAGTGTGGTGGAATTCTGCAGATATCAACAAGTTTGTACAAAAAAGCAGGCTCCACCATGGCCGTC
TTTCCTTGGCACTCCAGGAATAGGAACTACAAAGCTGAATTTGCATCATGCCGACTGGAGGCTGTACCAT
TGGAGTTTGGGGACTATCACCCTCTGAAACCCATAACTGTCACAGAGTCAAAGACAAAGAAAGTGAACCG
GAAAGGAAGCACTTCTTCCACGTCCTCCTCCTCCTCCAGCTCCGTGGTGGACCCGCTGAGCAGCGTCCTC
GATGGGACTGACCCCCTCTCCATGTTTGCAGCCACTGCTGACCCCGCAGCCTTGGCAGCTGCCATGGACA
GCTCCAGAAGGAAACGTGATAGAGATGATAACTCCGTTGTAGGATCGGATTTTGAGCCTTGGACCAACAA
ACGGGGAGAAATCCTTGCCCGGTACACCACTACCGAAAAGCTGTCTATTAATCTGTTTATGGGATCTGAA
AAAGGCAAAGCTGGGACTGCCACATTGGCAATGTCAGAGAAGGTGCGGACCCGGCTGGAGGAGCTGGATG
ACTTTGAGGAGGGTTCCCAAAAGGAGCTGTTGAACTTGACTCAGCAGGATTACGTGAACCGCATAGAGGA
GCTCAACCAATCGCTGAAGGATGCCTGGGCCTCAGACCAGAAAGTGAAGGCTCTAAAAATAGTCATCCAG
TGTTCAAAGCTTCTTTCAGACACCAGTGTTATTCAGTTCTACCCAAGCAAATTTGTCCTTATCACCGACA
TACTTGATACATTTGGAAAGCTCGTGTACGAGCGCATCTTTTCCATGTGTGTGGATAGCCGCAGCGTCTT
ACCAGATCACTTTTCTCCAGAGAATGCAAATGACACGGCCAAGGAAACATGCCTAAATTGGTTTTTCAAG
ATTGCCTCCATCAGGGAACTCATTCCAAGATTTTACGTGGAGGCATCCATCCTGAAATGTAACAAATTCC
TCTCCAAAACGGGAATTTCAGAGTGCCTGCCCCGGTTGACATGCATGATCAGAGGGATCGGAGACCCACT
AGTGTCGGTGTATGCCCGTGCCTACCTGTGCCGGGTGGGAATGGAAGTGGCCCCACATCTCAAAGAAACC
CTAAATAAGAACTTTTTTGACTTCCTCCTTACGTTCAAACAGATTCATGGGGATACGGTCCAGAACCAGC
TGGTGGTCCAAGGAGTGGAGCTCCCATCTTACCTCCCCTTGTACCCGCCTGCCATGGACTGGATCTTCCA
GTGCATCTCCTACCATGCCCCCGAGGCTCTGCTGACCGAGATGATGGAAAGGTGTAAGAAACTAGGAAAC
AATGCCTTGCTGTTGAATTCTGTGATGTCTGCCTTCCGGGCTGAGTTCATCGCCACAAGGTCTATGGATT
TCATTGGCATGATTAAAGAGTGTGATGAATCTGGTTTCCCCAAGCATCTTCTTTTTCGATCACTGGGATT
AAACTTGGCCTTGGCTGATCCTCCTGAGAGTGACCGACTTCAGATTCTCAACGAAGCTTGGAAAGTCATC
ACTAAGCTGAAGAACCCACAGGACTACATTAATTGTGCCGAAGTGTGGGTGGAATACACCTGCAAGCATT
TCACGAAACGAGAGGTGAATACCGTTTTGGCAGATGTCATCAAGCACATGACTCCAGATCGTGCATTTGA
AGATTCCTACCCCCAGCTTCAGTTAATAATTAAGAAAGTTATTGCCCACTTCCATGACTTCTCAGTTCTT
TTCTCAGTGGAAAAATTTCTGCCGTTTCTGGACATGTTCCAAAAAGAGAGTGTGCGGGTGGAGGTTTGCA
AATGCATCATGGACGCCTTTATCAAGCATCAACAAGAGCCCACCAAGGACCCGGTCATCTTGAATGCCCT
TTTGCATGTTTGCAAGACCATGCATGACTCTGTGAATGCACTCACTCTTGAGGATGAGAAAAGAATGCTG
TCATATTTGATTAATGGATTTATAAAAATGGTTTCCTTTGGCCGTGATTTTGAACAACAGCTGAGTTTTT
ATGTTGAGTCCAGGTCGATGTTTTGCAATCTGGAGCCTGTTCTTGTGCAGTTGATTCATAGTGTGAACCG
GTTGGCAATGGAGACAAGAAAAGTAATGAAAGGAAATCATTCCAGAAAGACAGCTGCATTTGTCCGGGCC
TGTGTTGCCTACTGCTTCATCACCATCCCCTCCCTGGCGGGCATCTTCACACGTCTCAATCTCTACCTGC
ATTCTGGTCAGGTGGCCTTGGCCAACCAGTGCCTCTCCCAAGCTGATGCTTTTTTCAAAGCCGCTATAAG
CCTTGTTCCGGAAGTTCCAAAGATGATTAATATTGACGGGAAGATGCGGCCATCGGAATCGTTCCTTCTG
GAATTCCTCTGCAATTTCTTTTCTACTTTATTAATAGTTCCGGATCATCCTGAACATGGGGTCCTGTTTC
TTGTTCGAGAGCTTCTCAACGTGATCCAGGACTACACCTGGGAGGACAACAGCGATGAGAAAATCCGCAT
CTACACCTGCGTCCTGCATCTCCTCTCCGCCATGAGCCAGGAGACGTACCTTTACCACATAGACAAAGTG
GACTCCAACGACAGCCTCTACGGGGGAGACTCCAAGTTCCTGGCAGAAAACAACAAGCTGTGTGAGACGG
TGATGGCTCAGATCCTAGAGCATCTGAAAACCCTGGCCAAGGACGAGACCCTGAAGCGCCAGAGCTCGTT
GGGCCTTTCCTTCTTTAACAGCATCTTGGCCCATGGGGACCTACGCAACAACAAGCTCAACCAGCTCTCC
GTCAACCTGTGGCACCTGGCACAGAGGCACGGCTGTGCAGACACCAGGACCATGGTGAAAACGCTAGAAT
ACATCAAGAAGCAAAGCAAACAACCAGACATGACTCATCTGACGGAGCTGGCCCTCAGACTCCCTCTGCA
AACAAGGACCTGGATCCACCCAGCTTTCTTGTACAAAGTGGTTGATATCAAGGCCGCCGACATCACCAGC
CTGTACAAGAAAGTGGGGTGGAGCCATCCCCAGTTCGAGAAGGGCGGAGGATCTGGCGGCGGAAGCGGCG
GAGGAAGCTGGTCCCACCCTCAGTTTGAGAAAGGCACCGAGCTGGGCAGCACCATGGCCAGCTACCCCTA
CGACGTGCCCGACTACGCCAAGGACAACACCGTGCCCCTGAAGCTGATCGCCCTGCTGGCCAACGGCGAG
TTCCACTCTGGCGAGCAGCTGGGCGAGACACTGGGCATGAGCAGAGCCGCCATCAACAAGCACATCCAGA
CCCTGCGGGACTGGGGCGTGGACGTGTTCACAGTGCCCGGCAAGGGCTACAGCCTGCCCGAGCCCATCCA
GCTGCTGAACGCCAAGCAGATCCTGGGCCAGCTGGATGGCGGATCTGTGGCCGTGCTGCCCGTGATCGAC
AGCACCAACCAGTATCTGCTCGACCGGATCGGCGAGCTGAAGTCCGGCGACGCCTGTATCGCCGAGTACC
AGCAGGCCGGCAGAGGCGGCAGGGGCAGAAAGTGGTTCAGCCCCTTCGGCGCCAACCTGTACCTGAGCAT
GTTCTGGAGACTGGAACAGGGCCCAGCCGCCGCTATTGGCCTGAGCCTGGTCATCGGCATCGTGATGGCC
GAGGTGCTGCGGAAGCTGGGCGCCGACAAAGTGCGCGTGAAGTGGCCCAACGACCTGTATCTGCAGGACC
GGAAGCTGGCCGGCATCCTGGTGGAACTGACCGGCAAAACAGGCGACGCCGCCCAGATCGTGATCGGCGC
TGGCATCAACATGGCCATGCGGCGGGTGGAAGAGAGCGTGGTCAACCAGGGCTGGATCACCCTGCAGGAA
GCCGGCATCAACCTGGACCGGAACACCCTGGCCGCCATGCTGATCAGAGAGCTGAGAGCCGCCCTGGAAC
TGTTCGAGCAGGAAGGCCTGGCCCCCTACCTGAGCAGATGGGAGAAGCTGGACAACTTCATCAACCGGCC
CGTGAAACTGATCATCGGCGACAAAGAGATCTTCGGCATCAGCCGGGGCATCGACAAGCAGGGGGCCCTG
CTCCTGGAACAGGACGGCATCATCAAGCCCTGGATGGGCGGCGAGATCAGCCTGCGGAGCGCCGAGAAGT
GATGACTCGAGTCTAGAGGGCCCGTTTAAACCCGCTGATCAGCCTCGACTGTGCCTTCTAGTTGCCAGCC
ATCTGTTGTTTGCCCCTCCCCCGTGCCTTCCTTGACCCTGGAAGGTGCCACTCCCACTGTCCTTTCCTAA
TAAAATGAGGAAATTGCATCGCATTGTCTGAGTAGGTGTCATTCTATTCTGGGGGGTGGGGTGGGGCAGG
ACAGCAAGGGGGAGGATTGGGAAGACAATAGCAGGCATGCTGGGGATGCGGTGGGCTCTATGGCTTCTGA
GGCGGAAAGAACCAGCTGGGGCTCTAGGGGGTATCCCC
[124 nt withheld, positions 5219-5342]
C
[91 nt withheld, positions 5344-5434]
AGGGTGATGGTTCACGTACCTAGAAGTTCCTATTCCGAAGTTCCTATTCTCTAGAAAGTATAGGAACTTC
CTTGGCCAAAAAGCCTGAACTCACCGCGACGTCTGTCGAGAAGTTTCTGATCGAAAAGTTCGACAGCGTC
TCCGACCTGATGCAGCTCTCGGAGGGCGAAGAATCTCGTGCTTTCAGCTTCGATGTAGGAGGGCGTGGAT
ATGTCCTGCGGGTAAATAGCTGCGCCGATGGTTTCTACAAAGATCGTTATGTTTATCGGCACTTTGCATC
GGCCGCGCTCCCGATTCCGGAAGTGCTTGACATTGGGGAATTCAGCGAGAGCCTGACCTATTGCATCTCC
CGCCGTGCACAGGGTGTCACGTTGCAAGACCTGCCTGAAACCGAACTGCCCGCTGTTCTGCAGCCGGTCG
CGGAGGCCATGGATGCGATCGCTGCGGCCGATCTTAGCCAGACGAGCGGGTTCGGCCCATTCGGACCGCA
AGGAATCGGTCAATACACTACATGGCGTGATTTCATATGCGCGATTGCTGATCCCCATGTGTATCACTGG
CAAACTGTGATGGACGACACCGTCAGTGCGTCCGTCGCGCAGGCTCTCGATGAGCTGATGCTTTGGGCCG
AGGACTGCCCCGAAGTCCGGCACCTCGTGCACGCGGATTTCGGCTCCAACAATGTCCTGACGGACAATGG
CCGCATAACAGCGGTCATTGACTGGAGCGAGGCGATGTTCGGGGATTCCCAATACGAGGTCGCCAACATC
TTCTTCTGGAGGCCGTGGTTGGCTTGTATGGAGCAGCAGACGCGCTACTTCGAGCGGAGGCATCCGGAGC
TTGCAGGATCGCCGCGGCTCCGGGCGTATATGCTCCGCATTGGTCTTGACCAACTCTATCAGAGCTTGGT
TGACGGCAATTTCGATGATGCAGCTTGGGCGCAGGGTCGATGCGACGCAATCGTCCGATCCGGAGCCGGG
ACTGTCGGGCGTACACAAATCGCCCGCAGAAGCGCGGCCGTCTGGACCGATGGCTGTGTAGAAGTACTCG
CCGATAGTGGAAACCGACGCCCCAGCACTCGTCCGAGGGCAAAGGAATAGCACGTACTACGAGATTTCGA
TTCCACCGCCGCCTTCTATGAAAGGTTGGGCTTCGGAATCGTTTTCCGGGACGCCGGCTGGATGATCCTC
CAGCGCGGGGATCTCATGCTGGAGTTCTTCGCCCACCCCAACTTGTTTATTGCAGCTTATAATGGTTACA
AATAAAGCAATAGCATCACAAATTTCACAAATAAAGCATTTTTTTCACTGCATTCTAGTTGTGGTTTGTC
CAAACTCATCAATGTATCTTATCATGTCTGTATACCGTCGACCTCTAGCTAGAGCTTGGCGTAATCATGG
TCATAGCTGTTTCCTGTGTGAAATTGTTATCCGCTCACAATTCCACACAACATACGAGCCGGAAGCATAA
AGTGTAAAGCCTGGGGTGCCTAATGAGTGAGCTAACTCACATTAATTGCGTTGCGCTCACTGCCCGCTTT
CCAGTCGGGAAACCTGTCGTGCCAGCTGCATTAATGAATCGGCCAACGCGCGGGGAGAGGCGGTTTGCGT
ATTGGGCGCTCTTCCGCTTCCTCGCTCACTGACTCGCTGCGCTCGGTCGTTCGGCTGCGGCGAGCGGTAT
CAGCTCACTCAAAGGCGGTAATACGGTTATCCACAGAATCAGGGGATAACGCAGGAAAGAACATGTGAGC
AAAAGGCCAGCAAAAGGCCAGGAACCGTAAAAAGGCCGCGTTGCTGGCGTTTTTCCATAGGCTCCGCCCC
CCTGACGAGCATCACAAAAATCGACGCTCAAGTCAGAGGTGGCGAAACCCGACAGGACTATAAAGATACC
AGGCGTTTCCCCCTGGAAGCTCCCTCGTGCGCTCTCCTGTTCCGACCCTGCCGCTTACCGGATACCTGTC
CGCCTTTCTCCCTTCGGGAAGCGTGGCGCTTTCTCATAGCTCACGCTGTAGGTATCTCAGTTCGGTGTAG
GTCGTTCGCTCCAAGCTGGGCTGTGTGCACGAACCCCCCGTTCAGCCCGACCGCTGCGCCTTATCCGGTA
ACTATCGTCTTGAGTCCAACCCGGTAAGACACGACTTATCGCCACTGGCAGCAGCCACTGGTAACAGGAT
TAGCAGAGCGAGGTATGTAGGCGGTGCTACAGAGTTCTTGAAGTGGTGGCCTAACTACGGCTACACTAGA
AGAACAGTATTTGGTATCTGCGCTCTGCTGAAGCCAGTTACCTTCGGAAAAAGAGTTGGTAGCTCTTGAT
CCGGCAAACAAACCACCGCTGGTAGCGGTGGTTTTTTTGTTTGCAAGCAGCAGATTACGCGCAGAAAAAA
AGGATCTCAAGAAGATCCTTTGATCTTTTCTACGGGGTCTGACGCTCAGTGGAACGAAAACTCACGTTAA
GGGATTTTGGTCATGAGATTATCAAAAAGGATCTTCACCTAGATCCTTTTAAATTAAAAATGAAGTTTTA
AATCAATCTAAAGTATATATGAGTAAACTTGGTCTGACAGTTACCAATGCTTAATCAGTGAGGCACCTAT
CTCAGCGATCTGTCTATTTCGTTCATCCATAGTTGCCTGACTCCCCGTCGTGTAGATAACTACGATACGG
GAGGGCTTACCATCTGGCCCCAGTGCTGCAATGATACCGCGAGACCCACGCTCACCGGCTCCAGATTTAT
CAGCAATAAACCAGCCAGCCGGAAGGGCCGAGCGCAGAAGTGGTCCTGCAACTTTATCCGCCTCCATCCA
GTCTATTAATTGTTGCCGGGAAGCTAGAGTAAGTAGTTCGCCAGTTAATAGTTTGCGCAACGTTGTTGCC
ATTGCTACAGGCATCGTGGTGTCACGCTCGTCGTTTGGTATGGCTTCATTCAGCTCCGGTTCCCAACGAT
CAAGGCGAGTTACATGATCCCCCATGTTGTGCAAAAAAGCGGTTAGCTCCTTCGGTCCTCCGATCGTTGT
CAGAAGTAAGTTGGCCGCAGTGTTATCACTCATGGTTATGGCAGCACTGCATAATTCTCTTACTGTCATG
CCATCCGTAAGATGCTTTTCTGTGACTGGTGAGTACTCAACCAAGTCATTCTGAGAATAGTGTATGCGGC
GACCGAGTTGCTCTTGCCCGGCGTCAATACGGGATAATACCGCGCCACATAGCAGAACTTTAAAAGTGCT
CATCATTGGAAAACGTTCTTCGGGGCGAAAACTCTCAAGGATCTTACCGCTGTTGAGATCCAGTTCGATG
TAACCCACTCGTGCACCCAACTGATCTTCAGCATCTTTTACTTTCACCAGCGTTTCTGGGTGAGCAAAAA
CAGGAAGGCAAAATGCCGCAAAAAAGGGAATAAGGGCGACACGGAAATGTTGAATACTCATACTCTTCCT
TTTTCAATATTATTGAAGCATTTATCAGGGTTATTGTCTCATGAGCGGATACATATTTGAATGTATTTAG
AAAAATAAACAAATAGGGGTTCCGCGCACATTTCCCCGAAAAGTGCCACCTGACGTCGACGGATCGGGAG
ATCTCCCGATCCCCTATGGTGCACTCTCAGTACAATCTGCTCTGATGCCGCATAGTTAAGCCAGTATCTG
CTCCCTGCTTGTGTGTTGGAGGTCGCTGAGTAGTGCGCGAGCAAAATTTAAGCTACAACAAGGCAAGGCT
TGACCGACAATTGCATGAAGAATCTGCTTAGGGTTAGGCGTTTTGCGCTGCTTCGCGATGTACGGGCCAG
ATATACGCGTT
Features (pLannotate 1.2.2; 24 found; start..end, strand, type, name):
      1..380     +  enhancer       CMV enhancer: human cytomegalovirus immediate early enhancer
    381..584     +  promoter       CMV promoter: human cytomegalovirus (CMV) immediate early promoter
    586..605     +  promoter       PLtetO-1 promoter (fragment): modified phage lambda PL promoter with tet operator sites (Lutz and Bujard, 1997)
    607..626     +  promoter       PLtetO-1 promoter (fragment): modified phage lambda PL promoter with tet operator sites (Lutz and Bujard, 1997)
    634..667     +  promoter       TRE3GV promoter (fragment): 3rd-generation Tet-responsive promoter that can be activated by binding of Tet-On® 3G, optimized for retroviral and lentiviral vectors
    802..826     +  protein_bind   attB1: mutant version of attB; recombination site for the Gateway® BP reaction BP Clonase™
    832..3720    +  CDS            VPS35L: VP35L_HUMAN - Also known as C16orf62 From Homo sapiens (Human).
   3728..3752    -  protein_bind   attB2: mutant version of attB; recombination site for the Gateway® BP reaction BP Clonase™
   3940..4899    +  CDS            birA: BIRA_ECOLI - Also known as bioR, dhbB. Experimental evidence at protein level: Swiss-Prot protein existence level 1. Acts both as a biotin--[acetyl-CoA-carboxylase] ligase and a biotin-operon repressor. In the presence of ATP, BirA activates biotin to form the BirA-biotinyl-5'-adenylate (BirA-bio-5'-AMP or holoBirA) complex. HoloBirA can either transfer the biotinyl moiety to the biotin carboxyl carrier protein (BCCP) subunit of acetyl-CoA carboxylase, or bind to the biotin operator site and inhibit transcription of the operon. From Escherichia coli (strain K12).
   4949..5173    +  polyA_signal   bGH poly(A) signal: bovine growth hormone polyadenylation signal
   5177..5198    +  promoter       SV40 promoter (fragment): SV40 enhancer and early promoter
   5219..5452    +  rep_origin     f1 ori (fragment) (sequence partly withheld): f1 bacteriophage origin of replication; arrow indicates direction of (+) strand synthesis
   5457..5504    +  protein_bind   FRT: FLP-mediated recombination occurs in the 8-bp core sequence TCTAGAAA (Turan and Bode, 2011). FLP recombinase from the Saccharomyces cerevisiae 2μ plasmid
   5512..6534    +  CDS            HygR: aminoglycoside phosphotransferase from E. coli; aph(4)-Ia; confers resistance to hygromycin
   6544..6669    +  CDS            ble (fragment): BLE_KLEPN - Experimental evidence at protein level: Swiss-Prot protein existence level 1. Binding protein with a strong affinity to the bleomycin family of antibiotics. Binds to CL990; an antimitotic-antibiotic compound. From Klebsiella pneumoniae.
   6664..6785    +  polyA_signal   SV40 poly(A) signal: SV40 polyadenylation signal
   6858..6874    -  protein_bind   lac operator: The lac repressor binds to the lac operator to inhibit transcription in E. coli. This inhibition can be relieved by adding lactose or isopropyl-β-D-thiogalactopyranoside (IPTG). lac repressor encoded by lacI
   6882..6912    -  promoter       lac promoter: promoter for the E. coli lac operon
   6927..6948    -  protein_bind   CAP binding site: CAP binding activates transcription in the presence of cAMP. E. coli catabolite activator protein
   6961..7053    -  CDS            lacI (fragment): lac repressor; lacI; The lac repressor binds to the lac operator to inhibit transcription in E. coli. This inhibition can be relieved by adding lactose or isopropyl-β-D-thiogalactopyranoside (IPTG).
   7236..7824    -  rep_origin     ori: high-copy-number ColE1/pMB1/pBR322/pUC origin of replication
   7995..8855    -  CDS            AmpR: β-lactamase; bla; confers resistance to ampicillin, carbenicillin, and related antibiotics
   8856..8960    -  promoter       AmpR promoter: bla
   9019..9071    -  misc_feature   bom (fragment): basis of mobility region from pBR322
