[The description below was written by a language model from this plasmid's Addgene catalogue record and pLannotate feature annotations shown in this document.]
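Description:
MAC_C_VPS35L is a 9.2 kb mammalian expression plasmid that produces human VPS35L (also known as C16orf62) with a C-terminal MAC-tag. It was made by Gateway cloning of an ORF derived from the Human ORFeome collection into the MAC-tag-C destination backbone, and the roughly 2.9 kb coding sequence is accordingly flanked by attB1 and attB2 sites. The record notes a single-nucleotide variant in the insert relative to the reference. In bacteria the plasmid is maintained by a high-copy ColE1/pUC-type origin and selected with ampicillin through the β-lactamase gene.

Expression is driven by the CMV immediate-early enhancer and promoter. This is followed by short matches to tet-operator-containing promoters, which suggests a tetracycline-regulatable CMV/TetO arrangement that would allow inducible expression in cells carrying the Tet repressor, although the catalogue entry does not state this explicitly. Downstream of attB2, in the tag region, the annotation detects a birA-derived coding sequence, the E. coli biotin ligase. The feature table does not annotate any other components of the MAC-tag. A biotin ligase module fused to the bait supports proximity-dependent biotinylation of neighbouring proteins. The transcript ends at a bGH polyadenylation signal.

An FRT site sits directly upstream of a hygromycin resistance gene that has no full promoter of its own and is followed by an SV40 poly(A). This layout is typical of vectors designed for FLP-mediated integration into a genomic FRT landing site, giving hygromycin-selectable stable lines. The associated publication concerns the structure and interactions of the human Commander complex, consistent with use of this construct as a tagged bait for interaction proteomics.
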