Addgene plasmid #209692: MAC_C_VPS35L
Purpose: Expresses MAC-tagged VPS35L in mammalian cells
Depositing lab: Markku Varjosalo. Depositing organization: University of Helsinki, Institute of Biotechnology. Publication: Structure and interactions of the endogenous human Commander complex. Laulumaa S, Kumpula EP, Huiskonen JT, Varjosalo M. Nat Struct Mol Biol. 2024 Jun;31(6):925-938. doi: 10.1038/s41594-024-01246-1. Epub 2024 Mar 8. PubMed 38459129.
Backbone
  Vector backbone: MAC-tag-C (Plasmid #108077)
  Backbone manufacturer: Markku Varjosalo lab
  Backbone size w/o insert (bp): 6324
  Total vector size (bp): 9225
  Vector type: Mammalian Expression
Growth in bacteria
  Bacterial resistance: Ampicillin, 100 μg/mL
  Growth temperature: 37°C
  Growth strain: DH5alpha
  Copy number: High Copy
Gene/Insert
  Gene/Insert name: VPS35L
  Species: H. sapiens (human)
  Insert size (bp): 2902
  Mutation: NC_000016.9:g.19710824G>A
  GenBank ID: NM_020314
  Entrez Gene: VPS35L (a.k.a. C16orf62, EC97, RTSC3)
  Tag / fusion protein: MAC-tag (C terminal on backbone)
  Cloning method: Gateway Cloning
  Sequencing primers: 5′ TGT AAA ACG ACG GCC AGT; 3′ CAG GAA ACA GCT ATG ACC
Resource information
  A portion of this plasmid was derived from a plasmid made by: Human ORFeome collection
Terms and licenses: Academic/Nonprofit Terms; Industry Terms: Not Available to Industry
Depositor comments: Please visit https://doi.org/10.1101/2023.04.03.535349 for bioRxiv preprint.
How to cite: MAC_C_VPS35L was a gift from Markku Varjosalo (Addgene plasmid # 209692 ; http://n2t.net/addgene:209692 ; RRID:Addgene_209692)
